Addgene plasmid #134753: pG3B-U6SC
Purpose: pGreen3 CRISPR/Cas9
Depositing lab: Qi-Jun Chen. Publication: A Novel Ternary Vector System United with Morphogenic Genes Enhances CRISPR/Cas Delivery in Maize. Zhang Q, Zhang Y, Lu MH, Chai YP, Jiang YY, Zhou Y, Wang XC, Chen QJ. Plant Physiol. 2019 Sep 26. pii: pp.19.00767. doi: 10.1104/pp.19.00767. PubMed 31558579.
Backbone
  Vector backbone: pGreen3
  Vector type: CRISPR
Growth in bacteria
  Bacterial resistance: Ampicillin and Kanamycin, 100 & 50 μg/mL
  Growth temperature: 37°C
  Growth strain: DH5alpha
  Copy number: High Copy
Gene/Insert
  Gene/Insert name: CRISPR/Cas9
  gRNA/shRNA sequence: scaffold: gttttagagctagaaatagcaagttaaaataaggctagtccgttatcaacttgaaaaagtggcaccgagtcggtgc
  Species: Synthetic
  Promoter: gRNA-U6, zCas9-35SC
  Cloning method: Restriction Enzyme; 5′ cloning site Unknown (unknown if destroyed)
Terms and licenses: Academic/Nonprofit Terms; Industry Terms: Not Available to Industry
How to cite: pG3B-U6SC was a gift from Qi-Jun Chen (Addgene plasmid # 134753 ; http://n2t.net/addgene:134753 ; RRID:Addgene_134753)
