[The description below was written by a language model from this plasmid's Addgene catalogue record and pLannotate feature annotations shown in this document.]
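Description:
pG3B-U6SC is a plant CRISPR/Cas9 T-DNA binary vector of about 12.7 kb built on the pGreen3 backbone. It comes from work on a ternary vector system for Agrobacterium-mediated CRISPR/Cas delivery in maize. Outside the T-DNA borders, the backbone carries a high-copy ColE1/pUC-type origin for propagation in E. coli, a kanamycin resistance gene (aph(3')-Ia), rrnB terminators, and a second replication element that the automated annotation labels oriV. That element is presumably the origin used in Agrobacterium, but the record does not describe how it functions. The two sequence records, one from the depositor and one from repository sequencing, differ by a single nucleotide in length and carry the same features in the same order.

Between the nopaline-type right and left border repeats sit three functional units. The first is a guide RNA module ending in the Streptococcus pyogenes sgRNA scaffold. The catalogue says it is driven by a U6 promoter, though that promoter is not annotated in the feature table. An ampicillin resistance cassette lies immediately upstream of the scaffold, inside the T-DNA. This explains the dual ampicillin/kanamycin selection, and the cassette may act as a replaceable stuffer at the spacer cloning position, although the record does not say so. The second unit expresses Cas9 (listed as zCas9) with an N-terminal FLAG-type tag. Its promoter is called "35SC" in the catalogue and contains a CaMV 35S fragment, and the unit ends with the pea rbcS-E9 terminator. The third unit is the bar gene under an enhanced CaMV 35S promoter with the CaMV poly(A) signal, which allows phosphinothricin/glufosinate (bialaphos) selection of transformed plant tissue. Remnants of lac and lacZα sequence are cloning-vector leftovers. No target spacer is recorded, so this appears to be an empty base vector into which user-designed guides are inserted for plant genome editing.
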