Features (pLannotate 1.2.2; 22 found; start..end, strand, type, name):
      1..25      -  misc_feature   RB T-DNA repeat: right border repeat from nopaline C58 T-DNA
     91..245     -  CDS            lacZα (fragment): LacZα fragment of β-galactosidase; lacZ fragment
    700..804     +  promoter       AmpR promoter: bla
    805..1665    +  CDS            AmpR: β-lactamase; bla; confers resistance to ampicillin, carbenicillin, and related antibiotics
   1814..1889    +  misc_RNA       gRNA scaffold: guide RNA scaffold for the Streptococcus pyogenes CRISPR/Cas9 system
   2140..2392    +  promoter       CaMV 35S promoter (fragment): strong constitutive promoter from cauliflower mosaic virus
   2907..2926    +  CDS            2xFLAG (fragment): two tandem FLAG® epitope tags
   2982..7082    +  CDS            cas9: CAS9_STRP1 - Also known as csn1 From Streptococcus pyogenes serotype M1.
   7140..7772    +  terminator     E9 terminator: terminator and polyadenylation signal from the pea rbcS-E9 gene
   7809..7831    -  protein_bind   lac operator (fragment): The lac repressor binds to the lac operator to inhibit transcription in E. coli. This inhibition can be relieved by adding lactose or isopropyl-β-D-thiogalactopyranoside (IPTG). lac repressor encoded by lacI
   7835..7865    -  promoter       lac promoter: promoter for the E. coli lac operon
   7880..7901    -  protein_bind   CAP binding site: CAP binding activates transcription in the presence of cAMP. E. coli catabolite activator protein
   7914..8002    -  CDS            lacI (fragment): lac repressor; lacI; The lac repressor binds to the lac operator to inhibit transcription in E. coli. This inhibition can be relieved by adding lactose or isopropyl-β-D-thiogalactopyranoside (IPTG).
   8092..8768    +  promoter       CaMV 35S promoter (enhanced): cauliflower mosaic virus 35S promoter with a duplicated enhancer region
   8813..9361    +  CDS            bar: PAT_STRHY - Experimental evidence at protein level: Swiss-Prot protein existence level 1. Inactivates phosphinothricin (PPT) by transfer of an acetyl group from acetyl CoA. Can also acetylate demethylphosphinothricin but not PTT or glutamate. This enzyme is an effector of phosphinothricin tripeptide (PTT or bialaphos) resistance. From Streptomyces hygroscopicus. Introduced by genetic manipulation and expressed in glufosinate-tolerant maize by Dekalb Genetics.
   9371..9545    +  polyA_signal   CaMV poly(A) signal: cauliflower mosaic virus polyadenylation signal
   9623..9647    -  misc_feature   LB T-DNA repeat: left border repeat from nopaline C58 T-DNA
  10036..10845   +  CDS            KanR: aminoglycoside phosphotransferase; aph(3')-Ia; confers resistance to kanamycin in bacteria or G418 (Geneticin®) in eukaryotes
  10927..10970   -  terminator     rrnB T1 terminator: Escherichia coli rrnB; transcription terminator T1 from the E. coli rrnB gene
  11102..11129   +  terminator     rrnB T2 terminator: transcription terminator T2 from the E. coli rrnB gene
  11208..11796   +  rep_origin     ori: high-copy-number ColE1/pMB1/pBR322/pUC origin of replication
  11911..12521   +  rep_origin     oriV: origin of replication for the bacterial F plasmid
>Addgene plasmid #134753 | pG3B-U6SC | depositor full sequence | sequence record 259007 | pG3B-U6SC sequence 12706 bps
GTTTACCCGCCAATATATCCTGTCAAACACTGATAGTTTAAACTGAAGGCGGGAAACGACAATCTGATCC
AAGCTCAAGCTGCTCTAGCATTCGCCATTCAGGCTGCGCAACTGTTGGGAAGGGCGATCGGTGCGGGCCT
CTTCGCTATTACGCCAGCTGGCGAAAGGGGGATGTGCTGCAAGGCGATTAAGTTGGGTAACGCCAGGGTT
TTCCCAGTCACGACGTTGTAAAACGACGGCCAGTGCCAAGCTTCGACTTGCCTTCCGCACAATACATCAT
TTCTTCTTAGCTTTTTTTCTTCTTCTTCGTTCATACAGTTTTTTTTTGTTTATCAGCTTACATTTTCTTG
AACCGTAGCTTTCGTTTTCTTCTTTTTAACTTTCCATTCGGAGTTTTTGTATCTTGTTTCATAGTTTGTC
CCAGGATTAGAATGATTAGGCATCGAACCTTCAAGAATTTGATTGAATAAAACATCTTCATTCTTAAGAT
ATGAAGATAATCTTCAAAAGGCCCCTGGGAATCTGAAAGAAGAGAAGCAGGCCCATTTATATGGGAAAGA
ACAATAGTATTTCTTATATAGGCCCATTTAAGTTGAAAACAATCTTCAAAAGTCCCACATCGCTTAGATA
AGAAAACGAAGCTGAGTTTATATACAGCTAGAGTCGAAGTAGTGATTGTGAGACCTTCGGGGAAATGTGC
GCGGAACCCCTATTTGTTTATTTTTCTAAATACATTCAAATATGTATCCGCTCATGGGACAATAACCCTG
ATAAATGCTTCAATAATATTGAAAAAGGAAGAGTATGAGTATTCAACATTTCCGTGTCGCCCTTATTCCC
TTTTTTGCGGCATTTTGCCTTCCTGTTTTTGCTCACCCAGAAACGCTGGTGAAAGTAAAAGATGCTGAAG
ATCAGTTGGGTGCACGAGTGGGTTACATCGAACTGGATCTCAACAGCGGTAAGATCCTTGAGAGTTTTCG
CCCCGAAGAACGTTTTCCAATGATGAGCACTTTTAAAGTTCTGCTATGTGGCGCGGTATTATCCCGTATT
GACGCCGGGCAAGAGCAACTCGGTCGCCGCATACACTATTCTCAGAATGACTTGGTTGAGTACTCACCAG
TCACAGAAAAGCATCTTACGGATGGCATGACAGTAAGAGAATTATGCAGTGCTGCCATAACCATGAGTGA
TAACACTGCGGCCAACTTACTTCTGACAACGATCGGAGGACCGAAGGAGCTAACCGCTTTTTTGCACAAC
ATGGGGGATCATGTAACTCGCCTTGATCGTTGGGAACCGGAGCTGAATGAAGCCATACCAAACGACGAGC
GTGACACCACGATGCCTGTAGCAATGGCAACAACGTTGCGCAAACTATTAACTGGCGAACTACTTACTCT
AGCTTCCCGGCAACAATTAATAGACTGGATGGAGGCGGATAAAGTTGCAGGACCACTTCTGCGCTCGGCC
CTTCCGGCTGGCTGGTTTATTGCTGATAAATCTGGAGCCGGTGAGCGTGGCTCTCGCGGTATCATTGCAG
CACTGGGGCCAGATGGTAAGCCCTCCCGTATCGTAGTTATCTACACCACGGGGAGTCAGGCAACTATGGA
TGAACGAAATAGACAGATCGCTGAGATAGGTGCCTCACTGATTAAGCATTGGTAACTGTCAGACCAAGTT
TACTCATATATACTTTAGATTGATTTAAAACTTCATTTTTAATTTAAAAGGATCTAGGTGAAGATCCTTT
TTGATAATCCCATGACCAAAATCCCTTAACGTGAGTTTTCGTTCCACTGAGCGTCAGGTCTCAGTTTTAG
AGCTAGAAATAGCAAGTTAAAATAAGGCTAGTCCGTTATCAACTTGAAAAAGTGGCACCGAGTCGGTGCT
TTTTTTTGGATAGAATTTCCCAGCTTTTTTGCGTGTTTCAGCTCTCATGATCCTTGCATGCACTAGTATG
GAGTCAAAGATTCAAATAGAGGACCTAACAGAACTCGCCGTAAAGACTGGCGAACAGTTCATACAGAGTC
TCTTACGACTCAATGACAAGAAGAAAATCTTCGTCAACATGGTGGAGCACGACACACTTGTCTACTCCAA
AAATATCAAAGATACAGTCTCAGAAGACCAAAGGGCAATTGAGACTTTTCAACAAAGGGTAATATCCGGA
AACCTCCTCGGATTCCATTGCCCAGCTATCTGTCACTTTATTGTGAAGATAGTGGAAAAGGAAGGTGGCT
CCTACAAATGCCATCATTGCGATAAAGGAAAGGCCATCGTTGAAGATGCCTCTGCCGACAGTGGTCCCAA
AGATGGACCCCCACCCACGAGGAGCATCGTGGAAAAAGAAGACGTTCCAACCACGTCTTCAAAGCAAGTG
GATTGATGTGATTGGCAGACATACTGTCCCACAAATGAAGATGGAATCTGTAAAAGAAAACGCGTGAAAT
AATGCGTCTGACAAAGGTTAGGTCGGCTGCCTTTAATCAATACCAAAGTGGTCCCTACCACGATGGAAAA
ACTGTGCAGTCGGTTTGGCTTTTTCTGACGAACAAATAAGATTCGTGGCCGACAGGTGGGGGTCCACCAT
GTGAAGGCATCTTCAGACTCCAATAATGGAGCAATGACGTAAGGGCTTACGAAATAAGTAAGGGTAGTTT
GGGAAATGTCCACTCACCCGTCAGTCTATAAATACTTAGCCCCTCCCTCATTGTTAAGGGAGCAAAATCT
CAGAGAGATAGTCCTAGAGAGAGAAAGAGAGCAAGTAGCCTAGAAGTAGTCAAGGCGGCGAAGTATTCAG
GCACGTGGCCAGGAAGAAGAAAAGCCAAGACGACGAAAACAGGTAAGAGCTAAGCATCTAGATGGATTAC
AAGGACCACGACGGGGATTACAAGGACCACGACATTGATTACAAGGATGATGATGACAAGATGGCTCCGA
AGAAGAAGAGGAAGGTTGGCATCCACGGGGTGCCAGCTGCTGACAAGAAGTACTCGATCGGCCTCGATAT
TGGGACTAACTCTGTTGGCTGGGCCGTGATCACCGACGAGTACAAGGTGCCCTCAAAGAAGTTCAAGGTC
CTGGGCAACACCGATCGGCATTCCATCAAGAAGAATCTCATTGGCGCTCTCCTGTTCGACAGCGGCGAGA
CGGCTGAGGCTACGCGGCTCAAGCGCACCGCCCGCAGGCGGTACACGCGCAGGAAGAATCGCATCTGCTA
CCTGCAGGAGATTTTCTCCAACGAGATGGCGAAGGTTGACGATTCTTTCTTCCACAGGCTGGAGGAGTCA
TTCCTCGTGGAGGAGGATAAGAAGCACGAGCGGCATCCAATCTTCGGCAACATTGTCGACGAGGTTGCCT
ACCACGAGAAGTACCCTACGATCTACCATCTGCGGAAGAAGCTCGTGGACTCCACAGATAAGGCGGACCT
CCGCCTGATCTACCTCGCTCTGGCCCACATGATTAAGTTCAGGGGCCATTTCCTGATCGAGGGGGATCTC
AACCCGGACAATAGCGATGTTGACAAGCTGTTCATCCAGCTCGTGCAGACGTACAACCAGCTCTTCGAGG
AGAACCCCATTAATGCGTCAGGCGTCGACGCGAAGGCTATCCTGTCCGCTAGGCTCTCGAAGTCTCGGCG
CCTCGAGAACCTGATCGCCCAGCTGCCGGGCGAGAAGAAGAACGGCCTGTTCGGGAATCTCATTGCGCTC
AGCCTGGGGCTCACGCCCAACTTCAAGTCGAATTTCGATCTCGCTGAGGACGCCAAGCTGCAGCTCTCCA
AGGACACATACGACGATGACCTGGATAACCTCCTGGCCCAGATCGGCGATCAGTACGCGGACCTGTTCCT
CGCTGCCAAGAATCTGTCGGACGCCATCCTCCTGTCTGATATTCTCAGGGTGAACACCGAGATTACGAAG
GCTCCGCTCTCAGCCTCCATGATCAAGCGCTACGACGAGCACCATCAGGATCTGACCCTCCTGAAGGCGC
TGGTCAGGCAGCAGCTCCCCGAGAAGTACAAGGAGATCTTCTTCGATCAGTCGAAGAACGGCTACGCTGG
GTACATTGACGGCGGGGCCTCTCAGGAGGAGTTCTACAAGTTCATCAAGCCGATTCTGGAGAAGATGGAC
GGCACGGAGGAGCTGCTGGTGAAGCTCAATCGCGAGGACCTCCTGAGGAAGCAGCGGACATTCGATAACG
GCAGCATCCCACACCAGATTCATCTCGGGGAGCTGCACGCTATCCTGAGGAGGCAGGAGGACTTCTACCC
TTTCCTCAAGGATAACCGCGAGAAGATCGAGAAGATTCTGACTTTCAGGATCCCGTACTACGTCGGCCCA
CTCGCTAGGGGCAACTCCCGCTTCGCTTGGATGACCCGCAAGTCAGAGGAGACGATCACGCCGTGGAACT
TCGAGGAGGTGGTCGACAAGGGCGCTAGCGCTCAGTCGTTCATCGAGAGGATGACGAATTTCGACAAGAA
CCTGCCAAATGAGAAGGTGCTCCCTAAGCACTCGCTCCTGTACGAGTACTTCACAGTCTACAACGAGCTG
ACTAAGGTGAAGTATGTGACCGAGGGCATGAGGAAGCCGGCTTTCCTGTCTGGGGAGCAGAAGAAGGCCA
TCGTGGACCTCCTGTTCAAGACCAACCGGAAGGTCACGGTTAAGCAGCTCAAGGAGGACTACTTCAAGAA
GATTGAGTGCTTCGATTCGGTCGAGATCTCTGGCGTTGAGGACCGCTTCAACGCCTCCCTGGGGACCTAC
CACGATCTCCTGAAGATCATTAAGGATAAGGACTTCCTGGACAACGAGGAGAATGAGGATATCCTCGAGG
ACATTGTGCTGACACTCACTCTGTTCGAGGACCGGGAGATGATCGAGGAGCGCCTGAAGACTTACGCCCA
TCTCTTCGATGACAAGGTCATGAAGCAGCTCAAGAGGAGGAGGTACACCGGCTGGGGGAGGCTGAGCAGG
AAGCTCATCAACGGCATTCGGGACAAGCAGTCCGGGAAGACGATCCTCGACTTCCTGAAGAGCGATGGCT
TCGCGAACCGCAATTTCATGCAGCTGATTCACGATGACAGCCTCACATTCAAGGAGGATATCCAGAAGGC
TCAGGTGAGCGGCCAGGGGGACTCGCTGCACGAGCATATCGCGAACCTCGCTGGCTCGCCAGCTATCAAG
AAGGGGATTCTGCAGACCGTGAAGGTTGTGGACGAGCTGGTGAAGGTCATGGGCAGGCACAAGCCTGAGA
ACATCGTCATTGAGATGGCCCGGGAGAATCAGACCACGCAGAAGGGCCAGAAGAACTCACGCGAGAGGAT
GAAGAGGATCGAGGAGGGCATTAAGGAGCTGGGGTCCCAGATCCTCAAGGAGCACCCGGTGGAGAACACG
CAGCTGCAGAATGAGAAGCTCTACCTGTACTACCTCCAGAATGGCCGCGATATGTATGTGGACCAGGAGC
TGGATATTAACAGGCTCAGCGATTACGACGTCGATCATATCGTTCCACAGTCATTCCTGAAGGATGACTC
CATTGACAACAAGGTCCTCACCAGGTCGGACAAGAACCGGGGCAAGTCTGATAATGTTCCTTCAGAGGAG
GTCGTTAAGAAGATGAAGAACTACTGGCGCCAGCTCCTGAATGCCAAGCTGATCACGCAGCGGAAGTTCG
ATAACCTCACAAAGGCTGAGAGGGGCGGGCTCTCTGAGCTGGACAAGGCGGGCTTCATCAAGAGGCAGCT
GGTCGAGACACGGCAGATCACTAAGCACGTTGCGCAGATTCTCGACTCACGGATGAACACTAAGTACGAT
GAGAATGACAAGCTGATCCGCGAGGTGAAGGTCATCACCCTGAAGTCAAAGCTCGTCTCCGACTTCAGGA
AGGATTTCCAGTTCTACAAGGTTCGGGAGATCAACAATTACCACCATGCCCATGACGCGTACCTGAACGC
GGTGGTCGGCACAGCTCTGATCAAGAAGTACCCAAAGCTCGAGAGCGAGTTCGTGTACGGGGACTACAAG
GTTTACGATGTGAGGAAGATGATCGCCAAGTCGGAGCAGGAGATTGGCAAGGCTACCGCCAAGTACTTCT
TCTACTCTAACATTATGAATTTCTTCAAGACAGAGATCACTCTGGCCAATGGCGAGATCCGGAAGCGCCC
CCTCATCGAGACGAACGGCGAGACGGGGGAGATCGTGTGGGACAAGGGCAGGGATTTCGCGACCGTCAGG
AAGGTTCTCTCCATGCCACAAGTGAATATCGTCAAGAAGACAGAGGTCCAGACTGGCGGGTTCTCTAAGG
AGTCAATTCTGCCTAAGCGGAACAGCGACAAGCTCATCGCCCGCAAGAAGGACTGGGATCCGAAGAAGTA
CGGCGGGTTCGACAGCCCCACTGTGGCCTACTCGGTCCTGGTTGTGGCGAAGGTTGAGAAGGGCAAGTCC
AAGAAGCTCAAGAGCGTGAAGGAGCTGCTGGGGATCACGATTATGGAGCGCTCCAGCTTCGAGAAGAACC
CGATCGATTTCCTGGAGGCGAAGGGCTACAAGGAGGTGAAGAAGGACCTGATCATTAAGCTCCCCAAGTA
CTCACTCTTCGAGCTGGAGAACGGCAGGAAGCGGATGCTGGCTTCCGCTGGCGAGCTGCAGAAGGGGAAC
GAGCTGGCTCTGCCGTCCAAGTATGTGAACTTCCTCTACCTGGCCTCCCACTACGAGAAGCTCAAGGGCA
GCCCCGAGGACAACGAGCAGAAGCAGCTGTTCGTCGAGCAGCACAAGCATTACCTCGACGAGATCATTGA
GCAGATTTCCGAGTTCTCCAAGCGCGTGATCCTGGCCGACGCGAATCTGGATAAGGTCCTCTCCGCGTAC
AACAAGCACCGCGACAAGCCAATCAGGGAGCAGGCTGAGAATATCATTCATCTCTTCACCCTGACGAACC
TCGGCGCCCCTGCTGCTTTCAAGTACTTCGACACAACTATCGATCGCAAGAGGTACACAAGCACTAAGGA
GGTCCTGGACGCGACCCTCATCCACCAGTCGATTACCGGCCTCTACGAGACGCGCATCGACCTGTCTCAG
CTCGGGGGCGACAAGCGGCCAGCGGCGACGAAGAAGGCGGGGCAGGCGAAGAAGAAGAAGTGAGCTCAGA
GCTTTCGTTCGTATCATCGGTTTCGACAACGTTCGTCAAGTTCAATGCATCAGTTTCATTGCGCACACAC
CAGAATCCTACTGAGTTTGAGTATTATGGCATTGGGAAAACTGTTTTTCTTGTACCATTTGTTGTGCTTG
TAATTTACTGTGTTTTTTATTCGGTTTTCGCTATCGAACTGTGAAATGGAAATGGATGGAGAAGAGTTAA
TGAATGATATGGTCCTTTTGTTCATTCTCAAATTAATATTATTTGTTTTTTCTCTTATTTGTTGTGTGTT
GAATTTGAAATTATAAGAGATATGCAAACATTTTGTTTTGAGTAAAAATGTGTCAAATCGTGGCCTCTAA
TGACCGAAGTTAATATGAGGAGTAAAACACTTGTAGTTGTACCATTATGCTTATTCACTAGGCAACAAAT
ATATTTTCAGACCTAGAAAAGCTGCAAATGTTACTGAATACAAGTATGTCCTCTTGTGTTTTAGACATTT
ATGAACTTTCCTTTATGTAATTTTCCAGAATCCTTGTCAGATTCTAATCATTGCTTTATAATTATAGTTA
TACTCATGGATTTGTAGTTGAGTATGAAAATATTTTTTAATGCATTTTATGACTTGCCAATTGATTGACA
ACGAATTCGTAATCATGTCATAGCTGTTTCCTGTGTGAAATTGTTATCCGCTCACAATTCCACACAACAT
ACGAGCCGGAAGCATAAAGTGTAAAGCCTGGGGTGCCTAATGAGTGAGCTAACTCACATTAATTGCGTTG
CGCTCACTGCCCGCTTTCCAGTCGGGAAACCTGTCGTGCCAGCTGCATTAATGAATCGGCCAACGCGCGG
GGAGAGGCGGTTTGCGTATTGGCTAGAGCAGCTTGCCAACATGGTGGAGCACGACACTCTCGTCTACTCC
AAGAATATCAAAGATACAGTCTCAGAAGACCAAAGGGCTATTGAGACTTTTCAACAAAGGGTAATATCGG
GAAACCTCCTCGGATTCCATTGCCCAGCTATCTGTCACTTCATCAAAAGGACAGTAGAAAAGGAAGGTGG
CACCTACAAATGCCATCATTGCGATAAAGGAAAGGCTATCGTTCAAGATGCCTCTGCCGACAGTGGTCCC
AAAGATGGACCCCCACCCACGAGGAGCATCGTGGAAAAAGAAGACGTTCCAACCACGTCTTCAAAGCAAG
TGGATTGATGTGAACATGGTGGAGCACGACACTCTCGTCTACTCCAAGAATATCAAAGATACAGTCTCAG
AAGACCAAAGGGCTATTGAGACTTTTCAACAAAGGGTAATATCGGGAAACCTCCTCGGATTCCATTGCCC
AGCTATCTGTCACTTCATCAAAAGGACAGTAGAAAAGGAAGGTGGCACCTACAAATGCCATCATTGCGAT
AAAGGAAAGGCTATCGTTCAAGATGCCTCTGCCGACAGTGGTCCCAAAGATGGACCCCCACCCACGAGGA
GCATCGTGGAAAAAGAAGACGTTCCAACCACGTCTTCAAAGCAAGTGGATTGATGTGATATCTCCACTGA
CGTAAGGGATGACGCACAATCCCACTATCCTTCGCAAGACCCTTCCTCTATATAAGGAAGTTCATTTCAT
TTGGAGAGGACACGCTGAAATCACCAGTCTCTCTCTACAAATCTATCTCTCTCGAGTCTACCATGAGCCC
AGAACGACGCCCGGCCGACATCCGCCGTGCCACCGAGGCGGACATGCCGGCGGTCTGCACCATCGTCAAC
CACTACATCGAGACAAGCACGGTCAACTTCCGTACCGAGCCGCAGGAACCGCAGGAGTGGACGGACGACC
TCGTCCGTCTGCGGGAGCGCTATCCCTGGCTCGTCGCCGAGGTGGACGGCGAGGTCGCCGGCATCGCCTA
CGCGGGCCCCTGGAAGGCACGCAACGCCTACGACTGGACGGCCGAGTCGACCGTGTACGTCTCCCCCCGC
CACCAGCGGACGGGACTGGGCTCCACGCTCTACACCCACCTGCTGAAGTCCCTGGAGGCACAGGGCTTCA
AGAGCGTGGTCGCTGTCATCGGGCTGCCCAACGACCCGAGCGTGCGCATGCACGAGGCGCTCGGATATGC
CCCACGCGGCATGCTGCGGGCGGCCGGCTTCAAGCACGGGAACTGGCATGACGTGGGTTTCTGGCAGCTG
GACTTCAGCCTGCCGGTACCGCCCCGTCCGGTCCTGCCCGTCACCGAGATTTGACTCGAGTTTCTCCATA
ATAATGTGTGAGTAGTTCCCAGATAAGGGAATTAGGGTTCCTATAGGGTTTCGCTCATGTGTTGAGCATA
TAAGAAACCCTTAGTATGTATTTGTATTTGTAAAATACTTCTATCAATAAAATTTCTAATTCCTAAAACC
AAAATCCAGTACTAAAATCCAGATCCCCCGAATTAATTCGGCGTTAATTCAGTACATTAAAAACGTCCGC
AATGTGTTATTAAGTTGTCTAAGCGTCAATTTGTTTACACCACAATATATCCTGCCACCAGCCAGCCAAC
AGCTCCCCGACCGGCAGCTCGGCACAAAATCACCACTCGATACAGGCAGCCCATCAGTCCGGGACGGCGT
CAGCGGGAGAGCCGTTGTAAGGCGGCAGACTTTGCTCATGTTACCGATGCTATTCGGAAGAACGGCAACT
AAGCTGCCGGGTTTGAAACACGGATGATCTCGCGGAGGGTAGCATGTTGATTGTAACGATGACAGAGCGT
TGCTGCCTGTGATCACCGCGGCTGGCAAACAGCTATTATGGGTATTATGGGTCTAGTCTCTGGCCCGTGT
CTCAAAATCTCTGATGTTACATTGCACAAGATAAAAATATATCATCATGAACAATAAAACTGTCTGCTTA
CATAAACAGTAATACAAGGGGTGTTATGAGCCATATTCAACGGGAAACGTCGAGGCCGCGATTAAATTCC
AACATGGATGCTGATTTATATGGGTATAAATGGGCTCGCGATAATGTCGGGCAATCAGGTGCGACAATCT
ATCGCTTGTATGGGAAGCCCGATGCGCCAGAGTTGTTTCTGAAACATGGCAAAGGTAGCGTTGCCAATGA
TGTTACAGATGAGATGGTCAGACTAAACTGGCTGACGGAATTTATGCCTCTTCCGACCATCAAGCATTTT
ATCCGTACTCCTGATGATGCATGGTTACTCACCACTGCGATCCCCGGAAAAACAGCATTCCAGGTATTAG
AAGAATATCCTGATTCAGGTGAAAATATTGTTGATGCGCTGGCAGTGTCCCTGCGCCGGTTGCATTCGAT
TCCTGTTTGTAATTGTCCTTTTAACAGCGATCGCGTATTTCGTCTCGCTCAGGCGCAATCACGAATGAAT
AACGGTTTGGTTGATGCGAGTGATTTTGATGACGAGCGTAATGGCTGGCCTGTTGAACAAGTCTGGAAAG
AAATGCATAAACTTTTGCCATTCTCACCGGATTCAGTCGTCACTCATGGTGATTTCTCACTTGATAACCT
TATTTTTGACGAGGGGAAATTAATAGGTTGTATTGATGTTGGACGAGTCGGAATCGCAGACCGATACCAG
GATCTTGCCATCCTATGGAACTGCCTCGGTGAGTTTTCTCCTTCATTACAGAAACGGCTTTTTCAAAAAT
ATGGTATTGATAATCCTGATATGAATAAATTGCAGTTTCATTTGATGCTCGATGAGTTTTTCTAATCAGA
ATTGGTTAATTGGTTGTAACATTATTCAGATTGGCGTCTAACTACTAAGCGAGAGTAGGGAACTGCCAGG
CATCAAATAAAACGAAAGGCTCAGTCGGAAGACTGGGCCTTTCGTTTTATCTGTTGTTTGTCGGTGAACG
CTCTCCTGAGTAGGACAAATCCGCCGGGAGCGGATTTGAACGTTGTGAAGCAACGGCCCGGAGGGTGGCG
GGCAGGACGCCCGCCATAAACTGCCAGGCATCAAACTAAGCAGAAGGCCATCCTGACGGATGGCCTTTTT
GCGTTTCTACAAACTCTTCCTGTTAGGGCCCCGTTCCACTGAGCGTCAGACCCCGTAGAAAAGATCAAAG
GATCTTCTTGAGATCCTTTTTTTCTGCGCGTAATCTGCTGCTTGCAAACAAAAAAACCACCGCTACCAGC
GGTGGTTTGTTTGCCGGATCAAGAGCTACCAACTCTTTTTCCGAAGGTAACTGGCTTCAGCAGAGCGCAG
ATACCAAATACTGTTCTTCTAGTGTAGCCGTAGTTAGGCCACCACTTCAAGAACTCTGTAGCACCGCCTA
CATACCTCGCTCTGCTAATCCTGTTACCAGTGGCTGCTGCCAGTGGCGATAAGTCGTGTCTTACCGGGTT
GGACTCAAGACGATAGTTACCGGATAAGGCGCAGCGGTCGGGCTGAACGGGGGGTTCGTGCACACAGCCC
AGCTTGGAGCGAACGACCTACACCGAACTGAGATACCTACAGCGTGAGCTATGAGAAAGCGCCACGCTTC
CCGAAGGGAGAAAGGCGGACAGGTATCCGGTAAGCGGCAGGGTCGGAACAGGAGAGCGCACGAGGGAGCT
TCCAGGGGGAAACGCCTGGTATCTTTATAGTCCTGTCGGGTTTCGCCACCTCTGACTTGAGCGTCGATTT
TTGTGATGCTCGTCAGGGGGGCGGAGCCTATGGAAAAACGCCAGCAACGCGGCCTTTTTACGGTTCCTGG
CCTTTTGCTGGCCTTTTGCTCACATGTTCTTTCCTGCGTTATCCCCTGATTCTGTGGATAACCGTATTAC
CGCTAGATAGCTGGTTGCCCTCGCCGCTGGGCTGGCGGCCGTCTATGGCCCTGCAAACGCGCCAGAAACG
CCGTCGAAGCCGTGTGCGAGACACCCCGGCCGCCGGCGTTGTGGATACCTCGCGGAAAACTTGGCCCTCA
CTGACAGATGAGGGGCGGACGTTGACACTTGAGGGGCCGACTCACCCGGCGCGGCGTTGACAGATGAGGG
GCAGGCTCGATTTCGGCCGGCGACGTGGAGCTGGCCAGCCTCGCAAATCGGCGAAAACGCCTGATTTTAC
GCGAGTTTCCCACAGATGATGTGGACAAGCCTGGGGATAAGTGCCCTGCGGTATTGACACTTGAGGGGCG
CGACTACTGACAGATGAGGGGCGCGATCCTTGACACTTGAGGGGCAGAGTGCTGACAGATGAGGGGCGCA
CCTATTGACATTTGAGGGGCTGTCCACAGGCAGAAAATCCAGCATTTGCAAGGGTTTCCGCCCGTTTTTC
GGCCACCGCTAACCTGTCTTTTAACCTGCTTTTAAACCAATATTTATAAACCTTGTTTTTAACCAGGGCT
GCGCCCTGTGCGCGTGACCGCGCACGCCGAAGGGGGGTGCCCCCCCTTCTCGAACCCTCCCGGTCGAGTC
ATGGTCTAGCATGGATCTCGGGGACGTCACCCATAATACCCATAATAGCTGTTTGCCAGTACTTTGATCC
CGAGGGGAACCCTGTGGTTGGCATGCACATACAAATGGACGAACGGATAAACCTTTTCACGCCCTTTTAA
ATATCCGTTATTCTAATAAACGCTCTTTTCTCTTAG
