Features (pLannotate 1.2.2; 22 found; start..end, strand, type, name):
    364..439     +  misc_RNA       gRNA scaffold: guide RNA scaffold for the Streptococcus pyogenes CRISPR/Cas9 system
    690..942     +  promoter       CaMV 35S promoter (fragment): strong constitutive promoter from cauliflower mosaic virus
   1457..1476    +  CDS            2xFLAG (fragment): two tandem FLAG® epitope tags
   1532..5632    +  CDS            cas9: CAS9_STRP1 - Also known as csn1 From Streptococcus pyogenes serotype M1.
   5690..6322    +  terminator     E9 terminator: terminator and polyadenylation signal from the pea rbcS-E9 gene
   6359..6381    -  protein_bind   lac operator (fragment): The lac repressor binds to the lac operator to inhibit transcription in E. coli. This inhibition can be relieved by adding lactose or isopropyl-β-D-thiogalactopyranoside (IPTG). lac repressor encoded by lacI
   6385..6415    -  promoter       lac promoter: promoter for the E. coli lac operon
   6430..6451    -  protein_bind   CAP binding site: CAP binding activates transcription in the presence of cAMP. E. coli catabolite activator protein
   6464..6552    -  CDS            lacI (fragment): lac repressor; lacI; The lac repressor binds to the lac operator to inhibit transcription in E. coli. This inhibition can be relieved by adding lactose or isopropyl-β-D-thiogalactopyranoside (IPTG).
   6642..7318    +  promoter       CaMV 35S promoter (enhanced): cauliflower mosaic virus 35S promoter with a duplicated enhancer region
   7363..7911    +  CDS            bar: PAT_STRHY - Experimental evidence at protein level: Swiss-Prot protein existence level 1. Inactivates phosphinothricin (PPT) by transfer of an acetyl group from acetyl CoA. Can also acetylate demethylphosphinothricin but not PTT or glutamate. This enzyme is an effector of phosphinothricin tripeptide (PTT or bialaphos) resistance. From Streptomyces hygroscopicus. Introduced by genetic manipulation and expressed in glufosinate-tolerant maize by Dekalb Genetics.
   7921..8095    +  polyA_signal   CaMV poly(A) signal: cauliflower mosaic virus polyadenylation signal
   8173..8197    -  misc_feature   LB T-DNA repeat: left border repeat from nopaline C58 T-DNA
   8586..9395    +  CDS            KanR: aminoglycoside phosphotransferase; aph(3')-Ia; confers resistance to kanamycin in bacteria or G418 (Geneticin®) in eukaryotes
   9477..9520    -  terminator     rrnB T1 terminator: Escherichia coli rrnB; transcription terminator T1 from the E. coli rrnB gene
   9652..9679    +  terminator     rrnB T2 terminator: transcription terminator T2 from the E. coli rrnB gene
   9758..10346   +  rep_origin     ori: high-copy-number ColE1/pMB1/pBR322/pUC origin of replication
  10461..11071   +  rep_origin     oriV: origin of replication for the bacterial F plasmid
  11258..11282   -  misc_feature   RB T-DNA repeat: right border repeat from nopaline C58 T-DNA
  11348..11502   -  CDS            lacZα (fragment): LacZα fragment of β-galactosidase; lacZ fragment
  11957..12061   +  promoter       AmpR promoter: bla
  12062..215     +  CDS            AmpR (across the origin): β-lactamase; bla; confers resistance to ampicillin, carbenicillin, and related antibiotics
>Addgene plasmid #134753 | pG3B-U6SC | addgene full sequence | sequence record 266437 | Addgene NGS Result
GACCACTTCTGCGCTCGGCCCTTCCGGCTGGCTGGTTTATTGCTGATAAATCTGGAGCCGGTGAGCGTGG
CTCTCGCGGTATCATTGCAGCACTGGGGCCAGATGGTAAGCCCTCCCGTATCGTAGTTATCTACACCACG
GGGAGTCAGGCAACTATGGATGAACGAAATAGACAGATCGCTGAGATAGGTGCCTCACTGATTAAGCATT
GGTAACTGTCAGACCAAGTTTACTCATATATACTTTAGATTGATTTAAAACTTCATTTTTAATTTAAAAG
GATCTAGGTGAAGATCCTTTTTGATAATCCCATGACCAAAATCCCTTAACGTGAGTTTTCGTTCCACTGA
GCGTCAGGTCTCAGTTTTAGAGCTAGAAATAGCAAGTTAAAATAAGGCTAGTCCGTTATCAACTTGAAAA
AGTGGCACCGAGTCGGTGCTTTTTTTTGGATAGAATTTCCCAGCTTTTTTGCGTGTTTCAGCTCTCATGA
TCCTTGCATGCACTAGTATGGAGTCAAAGATTCAAATAGAGGACCTAACAGAACTCGCCGTAAAGACTGG
CGAACAGTTCATACAGAGTCTCTTACGACTCAATGACAAGAAGAAAATCTTCGTCAACATGGTGGAGCAC
GACACACTTGTCTACTCCAAAAATATCAAAGATACAGTCTCAGAAGACCAAAGGGCAATTGAGACTTTTC
AACAAAGGGTAATATCCGGAAACCTCCTCGGATTCCATTGCCCAGCTATCTGTCACTTTATTGTGAAGAT
AGTGGAAAAGGAAGGTGGCTCCTACAAATGCCATCATTGCGATAAAGGAAAGGCCATCGTTGAAGATGCC
TCTGCCGACAGTGGTCCCAAAGATGGACCCCCACCCACGAGGAGCATCGTGGAAAAAGAAGACGTTCCAA
CCACGTCTTCAAAGCAAGTGGATTGATGTGATTGGCAGACATACTGTCCCACAAATGAAGATGGAATCTG
TAAAAGAAAACGCGTGAAATAATGCGTCTGACAAAGGTTAGGTCGGCTGCCTTTAATCAATACCAAAGTG
GTCCCTACCACGATGGAAAAACTGTGCAGTCGGTTTGGCTTTTTCTGACGAACAAATAAGATTCGTGGCC
GACAGGTGGGGGTCCACCATGTGAAGGCATCTTCAGACTCCAATAATGGAGCAATGACGTAAGGGCTTAC
GAAATAAGTAAGGGTAGTTTGGGAAATGTCCACTCACCCGTCAGTCTATAAATACTTAGCCCCTCCCTCA
TTGTTAAGGGAGCAAAATCTCAGAGAGATAGTCCTAGAGAGAGAAAGAGAGCAAGTAGCCTAGAAGTAGT
CAAGGCGGCGAAGTATTCAGGCACGTGGCCAGGAAGAAGAAAAGCCAAGACGACGAAAACAGGTAAGAGC
TAAGCATCTAGATGGATTACAAGGACCACGACGGGGATTACAAGGACCACGACATTGATTACAAGGATGA
TGATGACAAGATGGCTCCGAAGAAGAAGAGGAAGGTTGGCATCCACGGGGTGCCAGCTGCTGACAAGAAG
TACTCGATCGGCCTCGATATTGGGACTAACTCTGTTGGCTGGGCCGTGATCACCGACGAGTACAAGGTGC
CCTCAAAGAAGTTCAAGGTCCTGGGCAACACCGATCGGCATTCCATCAAGAAGAATCTCATTGGCGCTCT
CCTGTTCGACAGCGGCGAGACGGCTGAGGCTACGCGGCTCAAGCGCACCGCCCGCAGGCGGTACACGCGC
AGGAAGAATCGCATCTGCTACCTGCAGGAGATTTTCTCCAACGAGATGGCGAAGGTTGACGATTCTTTCT
TCCACAGGCTGGAGGAGTCATTCCTCGTGGAGGAGGATAAGAAGCACGAGCGGCATCCAATCTTCGGCAA
CATTGTCGACGAGGTTGCCTACCACGAGAAGTACCCTACGATCTACCATCTGCGGAAGAAGCTCGTGGAC
TCCACAGATAAGGCGGACCTCCGCCTGATCTACCTCGCTCTGGCCCACATGATTAAGTTCAGGGGCCATT
TCCTGATCGAGGGGGATCTCAACCCGGACAATAGCGATGTTGACAAGCTGTTCATCCAGCTCGTGCAGAC
GTACAACCAGCTCTTCGAGGAGAACCCCATTAATGCGTCAGGCGTCGACGCGAAGGCTATCCTGTCCGCT
AGGCTCTCGAAGTCTCGGCGCCTCGAGAACCTGATCGCCCAGCTGCCGGGCGAGAAGAAGAACGGCCTGT
TCGGGAATCTCATTGCGCTCAGCCTGGGGCTCACGCCCAACTTCAAGTCGAATTTCGATCTCGCTGAGGA
CGCCAAGCTGCAGCTCTCCAAGGACACATACGACGATGACCTGGATAACCTCCTGGCCCAGATCGGCGAT
CAGTACGCGGACCTGTTCCTCGCTGCCAAGAATCTGTCGGACGCCATCCTCCTGTCTGATATTCTCAGGG
TGAACACCGAGATTACGAAGGCTCCGCTCTCAGCCTCCATGATCAAGCGCTACGACGAGCACCATCAGGA
TCTGACCCTCCTGAAGGCGCTGGTCAGGCAGCAGCTCCCCGAGAAGTACAAGGAGATCTTCTTCGATCAG
TCGAAGAACGGCTACGCTGGGTACATTGACGGCGGGGCCTCTCAGGAGGAGTTCTACAAGTTCATCAAGC
CGATTCTGGAGAAGATGGACGGCACGGAGGAGCTGCTGGTGAAGCTCAATCGCGAGGACCTCCTGAGGAA
GCAGCGGACATTCGATAACGGCAGCATCCCACACCAGATTCATCTCGGGGAGCTGCACGCTATCCTGAGG
AGGCAGGAGGACTTCTACCCTTTCCTCAAGGATAACCGCGAGAAGATCGAGAAGATTCTGACTTTCAGGA
TCCCGTACTACGTCGGCCCACTCGCTAGGGGCAACTCCCGCTTCGCTTGGATGACCCGCAAGTCAGAGGA
GACGATCACGCCGTGGAACTTCGAGGAGGTGGTCGACAAGGGCGCTAGCGCTCAGTCGTTCATCGAGAGG
ATGACGAATTTCGACAAGAACCTGCCAAATGAGAAGGTGCTCCCTAAGCACTCGCTCCTGTACGAGTACT
TCACAGTCTACAACGAGCTGACTAAGGTGAAGTATGTGACCGAGGGCATGAGGAAGCCGGCTTTCCTGTC
TGGGGAGCAGAAGAAGGCCATCGTGGACCTCCTGTTCAAGACCAACCGGAAGGTCACGGTTAAGCAGCTC
AAGGAGGACTACTTCAAGAAGATTGAGTGCTTCGATTCGGTCGAGATCTCTGGCGTTGAGGACCGCTTCA
ACGCCTCCCTGGGGACCTACCACGATCTCCTGAAGATCATTAAGGATAAGGACTTCCTGGACAACGAGGA
GAATGAGGATATCCTCGAGGACATTGTGCTGACACTCACTCTGTTCGAGGACCGGGAGATGATCGAGGAG
CGCCTGAAGACTTACGCCCATCTCTTCGATGACAAGGTCATGAAGCAGCTCAAGAGGAGGAGGTACACCG
GCTGGGGGAGGCTGAGCAGGAAGCTCATCAACGGCATTCGGGACAAGCAGTCCGGGAAGACGATCCTCGA
CTTCCTGAAGAGCGATGGCTTCGCGAACCGCAATTTCATGCAGCTGATTCACGATGACAGCCTCACATTC
AAGGAGGATATCCAGAAGGCTCAGGTGAGCGGCCAGGGGGACTCGCTGCACGAGCATATCGCGAACCTCG
CTGGCTCGCCAGCTATCAAGAAGGGGATTCTGCAGACCGTGAAGGTTGTGGACGAGCTGGTGAAGGTCAT
GGGCAGGCACAAGCCTGAGAACATCGTCATTGAGATGGCCCGGGAGAATCAGACCACGCAGAAGGGCCAG
AAGAACTCACGCGAGAGGATGAAGAGGATCGAGGAGGGCATTAAGGAGCTGGGGTCCCAGATCCTCAAGG
AGCACCCGGTGGAGAACACGCAGCTGCAGAATGAGAAGCTCTACCTGTACTACCTCCAGAATGGCCGCGA
TATGTATGTGGACCAGGAGCTGGATATTAACAGGCTCAGCGATTACGACGTCGATCATATCGTTCCACAG
TCATTCCTGAAGGATGACTCCATTGACAACAAGGTCCTCACCAGGTCGGACAAGAACCGGGGCAAGTCTG
ATAATGTTCCTTCAGAGGAGGTCGTTAAGAAGATGAAGAACTACTGGCGCCAGCTCCTGAATGCCAAGCT
GATCACGCAGCGGAAGTTCGATAACCTCACAAAGGCTGAGAGGGGCGGGCTCTCTGAGCTGGACAAGGCG
GGCTTCATCAAGAGGCAGCTGGTCGAGACACGGCAGATCACTAAGCACGTTGCGCAGATTCTCGACTCAC
GGATGAACACTAAGTACGATGAGAATGACAAGCTGATCCGCGAGGTGAAGGTCATCACCCTGAAGTCAAA
GCTCGTCTCCGACTTCAGGAAGGATTTCCAGTTCTACAAGGTTCGGGAGATCAACAATTACCACCATGCC
CATGACGCGTACCTGAACGCGGTGGTCGGCACAGCTCTGATCAAGAAGTACCCAAAGCTCGAGAGCGAGT
TCGTGTACGGGGACTACAAGGTTTACGATGTGAGGAAGATGATCGCCAAGTCGGAGCAGGAGATTGGCAA
GGCTACCGCCAAGTACTTCTTCTACTCTAACATTATGAATTTCTTCAAGACAGAGATCACTCTGGCCAAT
GGCGAGATCCGGAAGCGCCCCCTCATCGAGACGAACGGCGAGACGGGGGAGATCGTGTGGGACAAGGGCA
GGGATTTCGCGACCGTCAGGAAGGTTCTCTCCATGCCACAAGTGAATATCGTCAAGAAGACAGAGGTCCA
GACTGGCGGGTTCTCTAAGGAGTCAATTCTGCCTAAGCGGAACAGCGACAAGCTCATCGCCCGCAAGAAG
GACTGGGATCCGAAGAAGTACGGCGGGTTCGACAGCCCCACTGTGGCCTACTCGGTCCTGGTTGTGGCGA
AGGTTGAGAAGGGCAAGTCCAAGAAGCTCAAGAGCGTGAAGGAGCTGCTGGGGATCACGATTATGGAGCG
CTCCAGCTTCGAGAAGAACCCGATCGATTTCCTGGAGGCGAAGGGCTACAAGGAGGTGAAGAAGGACCTG
ATCATTAAGCTCCCCAAGTACTCACTCTTCGAGCTGGAGAACGGCAGGAAGCGGATGCTGGCTTCCGCTG
GCGAGCTGCAGAAGGGGAACGAGCTGGCTCTGCCGTCCAAGTATGTGAACTTCCTCTACCTGGCCTCCCA
CTACGAGAAGCTCAAGGGCAGCCCCGAGGACAACGAGCAGAAGCAGCTGTTCGTCGAGCAGCACAAGCAT
TACCTCGACGAGATCATTGAGCAGATTTCCGAGTTCTCCAAGCGCGTGATCCTGGCCGACGCGAATCTGG
ATAAGGTCCTCTCCGCGTACAACAAGCACCGCGACAAGCCAATCAGGGAGCAGGCTGAGAATATCATTCA
TCTCTTCACCCTGACGAACCTCGGCGCCCCTGCTGCTTTCAAGTACTTCGACACAACTATCGATCGCAAG
AGGTACACAAGCACTAAGGAGGTCCTGGACGCGACCCTCATCCACCAGTCGATTACCGGCCTCTACGAGA
CGCGCATCGACCTGTCTCAGCTCGGGGGCGACAAGCGGCCAGCGGCGACGAAGAAGGCGGGGCAGGCGAA
GAAGAAGAAGTGAGCTCAGAGCTTTCGTTCGTATCATCGGTTTCGACAACGTTCGTCAAGTTCAATGCAT
CAGTTTCATTGCGCACACACCAGAATCCTACTGAGTTTGAGTATTATGGCATTGGGAAAACTGTTTTTCT
TGTACCATTTGTTGTGCTTGTAATTTACTGTGTTTTTTATTCGGTTTTCGCTATCGAACTGTGAAATGGA
AATGGATGGAGAAGAGTTAATGAATGATATGGTCCTTTTGTTCATTCTCAAATTAATATTATTTGTTTTT
TCTCTTATTTGTTGTGTGTTGAATTTGAAATTATAAGAGATATGCAAACATTTTGTTTTGAGTAAAAATG
TGTCAAATCGTGGCCTCTAATGACCGAAGTTAATATGAGGAGTAAAACACTTGTAGTTGTACCATTATGC
TTATTCACTAGGCAACAAATATATTTTCAGACCTAGAAAAGCTGCAAATGTTACTGAATACAAGTATGTC
CTCTTGTGTTTTAGACATTTATGAACTTTCCTTTATGTAATTTTCCAGAATCCTTGTCAGATTCTAATCA
TTGCTTTATAATTATAGTTATACTCATGGATTTGTAGTTGAGTATGAAAATATTTTTTAATGCATTTTAT
GACTTGCCAATTGATTGACAACGAATTCGTAATCATGTCATAGCTGTTTCCTGTGTGAAATTGTTATCCG
CTCACAATTCCACACAACATACGAGCCGGAAGCATAAAGTGTAAAGCCTGGGGTGCCTAATGAGTGAGCT
AACTCACATTAATTGCGTTGCGCTCACTGCCCGCTTTCCAGTCGGGAAACCTGTCGTGCCAGCTGCATTA
ATGAATCGGCCAACGCGCGGGGAGAGGCGGTTTGCGTATTGGCTAGAGCAGCTTGCCAACATGGTGGAGC
ACGACACTCTCGTCTACTCCAAGAATATCAAAGATACAGTCTCAGAAGACCAAAGGGCTATTGAGACTTT
TCAACAAAGGGTAATATCGGGAAACCTCCTCGGATTCCATTGCCCAGCTATCTGTCACTTCATCAAAAGG
ACAGTAGAAAAGGAAGGTGGCACCTACAAATGCCATCATTGCGATAAAGGAAAGGCTATCGTTCAAGATG
CCTCTGCCGACAGTGGTCCCAAAGATGGACCCCCACCCACGAGGAGCATCGTGGAAAAAGAAGACGTTCC
AACCACGTCTTCAAAGCAAGTGGATTGATGTGAACATGGTGGAGCACGACACTCTCGTCTACTCCAAGAA
TATCAAAGATACAGTCTCAGAAGACCAAAGGGCTATTGAGACTTTTCAACAAAGGGTAATATCGGGAAAC
CTCCTCGGATTCCATTGCCCAGCTATCTGTCACTTCATCAAAAGGACAGTAGAAAAGGAAGGTGGCACCT
ACAAATGCCATCATTGCGATAAAGGAAAGGCTATCGTTCAAGATGCCTCTGCCGACAGTGGTCCCAAAGA
TGGACCCCCACCCACGAGGAGCATCGTGGAAAAAGAAGACGTTCCAACCACGTCTTCAAAGCAAGTGGAT
TGATGTGATATCTCCACTGACGTAAGGGATGACGCACAATCCCACTATCCTTCGCAAGACCCTTCCTCTA
TATAAGGAAGTTCATTTCATTTGGAGAGGACACGCTGAAATCACCAGTCTCTCTCTACAAATCTATCTCT
CTCGAGTCTACCATGAGCCCAGAACGACGCCCGGCCGACATCCGCCGTGCCACCGAGGCGGACATGCCGG
CGGTCTGCACCATCGTCAACCACTACATCGAGACAAGCACGGTCAACTTCCGTACCGAGCCGCAGGAACC
GCAGGAGTGGACGGACGACCTCGTCCGTCTGCGGGAGCGCTATCCCTGGCTCGTCGCCGAGGTGGACGGC
GAGGTCGCCGGCATCGCCTACGCGGGCCCCTGGAAGGCACGCAACGCCTACGACTGGACGGCCGAGTCGA
CCGTGTACGTCTCCCCCCGCCACCAGCGGACGGGACTGGGCTCCACGCTCTACACCCACCTGCTGAAGTC
CCTGGAGGCACAGGGCTTCAAGAGCGTGGTCGCTGTCATCGGGCTGCCCAACGACCCGAGCGTGCGCATG
CACGAGGCGCTCGGATATGCCCCACGCGGCATGCTGCGGGCGGCCGGCTTCAAGCACGGGAACTGGCATG
ACGTGGGTTTCTGGCAGCTGGACTTCAGCCTGCCGGTACCGCCCCGTCCGGTCCTGCCCGTCACCGAGAT
TTGACTCGAGTTTCTCCATAATAATGTGTGAGTAGTTCCCAGATAAGGGAATTAGGGTTCCTATAGGGTT
TCGCTCATGTGTTGAGCATATAAGAAACCCTTAGTATGTATTTGTATTTGTAAAATACTTCTATCAATAA
AATTTCTAATTCCTAAAACCAAAATCCAGTACTAAAATCCAGATCCCCCGAATTAATTCGGCGTTAATTC
AGTACATTAAAAACGTCCGCAATGTGTTATTAAGTTGTCTAAGCGTCAATTTGTTTACACCACAATATAT
CCTGCCACCAGCCAGCCAACAGCTCCCCGACCGGCAGCTCGGCACAAAATCACCACTCGATACAGGCAGC
CCATCAGTCCGGGACGGCGTCAGCGGGAGAGCCGTTGTAAGGCGGCAGACTTTGCTCATGTTACCGATGC
TATTCGGAAGAACGGCAACTAAGCTGCCGGGTTTGAAACACGGATGATCTCGCGGAGGGTAGCATGTTGA
TTGTAACGATGACAGAGCGTTGCTGCCTGTGATCACCGCGGCTGGCAAACAGCTATTATGGGTATTATGG
GTCTAGTCTCTGGCCCGTGTCTCAAAATCTCTGATGTTACATTGCACAAGATAAAAATATATCATCATGA
ACAATAAAACTGTCTGCTTACATAAACAGTAATACAAGGGGTGTTATGAGCCATATTCAACGGGAAACGT
CGAGGCCGCGATTAAATTCCAACATGGATGCTGATTTATATGGGTATAAATGGGCTCGCGATAATGTCGG
GCAATCAGGTGCGACAATCTATCGCTTGTATGGGAAGCCCGATGCGCCAGAGTTGTTTCTGAAACATGGC
AAAGGTAGCGTTGCCAATGATGTTACAGATGAGATGGTCAGACTAAACTGGCTGACGGAATTTATGCCTC
TTCCGACCATCAAGCATTTTATCCGTACTCCTGATGATGCATGGTTACTCACCACTGCGATCCCCGGAAA
AACAGCATTCCAGGTATTAGAAGAATATCCTGATTCAGGTGAAAATATTGTTGATGCGCTGGCAGTGTCC
CTGCGCCGGTTGCATTCGATTCCTGTTTGTAATTGTCCTTTTAACAGCGATCGCGTATTTCGTCTCGCTC
AGGCGCAATCACGAATGAATAACGGTTTGGTTGATGCGAGTGATTTTGATGACGAGCGTAATGGCTGGCC
TGTTGAACAAGTCTGGAAAGAAATGCATAAACTTTTGCCATTCTCACCGGATTCAGTCGTCACTCATGGT
GATTTCTCACTTGATAACCTTATTTTTGACGAGGGGAAATTAATAGGTTGTATTGATGTTGGACGAGTCG
GAATCGCAGACCGATACCAGGATCTTGCCATCCTATGGAACTGCCTCGGTGAGTTTTCTCCTTCATTACA
GAAACGGCTTTTTCAAAAATATGGTATTGATAATCCTGATATGAATAAATTGCAGTTTCATTTGATGCTC
GATGAGTTTTTCTAATCAGAATTGGTTAATTGGTTGTAACATTATTCAGATTGGCGTCTAACTACTAAGC
GAGAGTAGGGAACTGCCAGGCATCAAATAAAACGAAAGGCTCAGTCGGAAGACTGGGCCTTTCGTTTTAT
CTGTTGTTTGTCGGTGAACGCTCTCCTGAGTAGGACAAATCCGCCGGGAGCGGATTTGAACGTTGTGAAG
CAACGGCCCGGAGGGTGGCGGGCAGGACGCCCGCCATAAACTGCCAGGCATCAAACTAAGCAGAAGGCCA
TCCTGACGGATGGCCTTTTTGCGTTTCTACAAACTCTTCCTGTTAGGGCCCCGTTCCACTGAGCGTCAGA
CCCCGTAGAAAAGATCAAAGGATCTTCTTGAGATCCTTTTTTTCTGCGCGTAATCTGCTGCTTGCAAACA
AAAAAACCACCGCTACCAGCGGTGGTTTGTTTGCCGGATCAAGAGCTACCAACTCTTTTTCCGAAGGTAA
CTGGCTTCAGCAGAGCGCAGATACCAAATACTGTTCTTCTAGTGTAGCCGTAGTTAGGCCACCACTTCAA
GAACTCTGTAGCACCGCCTACATACCTCGCTCTGCTAATCCTGTTACCAGTGGCTGCTGCCAGTGGCGAT
AAGTCGTGTCTTACCGGGTTGGACTCAAGACGATAGTTACCGGATAAGGCGCAGCGGTCGGGCTGAACGG
GGGGTTCGTGCACACAGCCCAGCTTGGAGCGAACGACCTACACCGAACTGAGATACCTACAGCGTGAGCT
ATGAGAAAGCGCCACGCTTCCCGAAGGGAGAAAGGCGGACAGGTATCCGGTAAGCGGCAGGGTCGGAACA
GGAGAGCGCACGAGGGAGCTTCCAGGGGGAAACGCCTGGTATCTTTATAGTCCTGTCGGGTTTCGCCACC
TCTGACTTGAGCGTCGATTTTTGTGATGCTCGTCAGGGGGGCGGAGCCTATGGAAAAACGCCAGCAACGC
GGCCTTTTTACGGTTCCTGGCCTTTTGCTGGCCTTTTGCTCACATGTTCTTTCCTGCGTTATCCCCTGAT
TCTGTGGATAACCGTATTACCGCTAGATAGCTGGTTGCCCTCGCCGCTGGGCTGGCGGCCGTCTATGGCC
CTGCAAACGCGCCAGAAACGCCGTCGAAGCCGTGTGCGAGACACCCCGGCCGCCGGCGTTGTGGATACCT
CGCGGAAAACTTGGCCCTCACTGACAGATGAGGGGCGGACGTTGACACTTGAGGGGCCGACTCACCCGGC
GCGGCGTTGACAGATGAGGGGCAGGCTCGATTTCGGCCGGCGACGTGGAGCTGGCCAGCCTCGCAAATCG
GCGAAAACGCCTGATTTTACGCGAGTTTCCCACAGATGATGTGGACAAGCCTGGGGATAAGTGCCCTGCG
GTATTGACACTTGAGGGGCGCGACTACTGACAGATGAGGGGCGCGATCCTTGACACTTGAGGGGCAGAGT
GCTGACAGATGAGGGGCGCACCTATTGACATTTGAGGGGCTGTCCACAGGCAGAAAATCCAGCATTTGCA
AGGGTTTCCGCCCGTTTTTCGGCCACCGCTAACCTGTCTTTTAACCTGCTTTTAAACCAATATTTATAAA
CCTTGTTTTTAACCAGGGCTGCGCCCTGTGCGCGTGACCGCGCACGCCGAAGGGGGGTGCCCCCCCTTCT
CGAACCCTCCCGGTCGAGTCATGGTCTAGCATGGATCTCGGGGACGTCACCCATAATACCCATAATAGCT
GTTTGCCAGTACTTTGATCCCGAGGGGAACCCTGTGGTTGGCATGCACATACAAATGGACGAACGGATAA
ACCTTTTCACGCCCTTTTAAATATCCGATTATTCTAATAAACGCTCTTTTCTCTTAGGTTTACCCGCCAA
TATATCCTGTCAAACACTGATAGTTTAAACTGAAGGCGGGAAACGACAATCTGATCCAAGCTCAAGCTGC
TCTAGCATTCGCCATTCAGGCTGCGCAACTGTTGGGAAGGGCGATCGGTGCGGGCCTCTTCGCTATTACG
CCAGCTGGCGAAAGGGGGATGTGCTGCAAGGCGATTAAGTTGGGTAACGCCAGGGTTTTCCCAGTCACGA
CGTTGTAAAACGACGGCCAGTGCCAAGCTTCGACTTGCCTTCCGCACAATACATCATTTCTTCTTAGCTT
TTTTTCTTCTTCTTCGTTCATACAGTTTTTTTTTGTTTATCAGCTTACATTTTCTTGAACCGTAGCTTTC
GTTTTCTTCTTTTTAACTTTCCATTCGGAGTTTTTGTATCTTGTTTCATAGTTTGTCCCAGGATTAGAAT
GATTAGGCATCGAACCTTCAAGAATTTGATTGAATAAAACATCTTCATTCTTAAGATATGAAGATAATCT
TCAAAAGGCCCCTGGGAATCTGAAAGAAGAGAAGCAGGCCCATTTATATGGGAAAGAACAATAGTATTTC
TTATATAGGCCCATTTAAGTTGAAAACAATCTTCAAAAGTCCCACATCGCTTAGATAAGAAAACGAAGCT
GAGTTTATATACAGCTAGAGTCGAAGTAGTGATTGTGAGACCTTCGGGGAAATGTGCGCGGAACCCCTAT
TTGTTTATTTTTCTAAATACATTCAAATATGTATCCGCTCATGGGACAATAACCCTGATAAATGCTTCAA
TAATATTGAAAAAGGAAGAGTATGAGTATTCAACATTTCCGTGTCGCCCTTATTCCCTTTTTTGCGGCAT
TTTGCCTTCCTGTTTTTGCTCACCCAGAAACGCTGGTGAAAGTAAAAGATGCTGAAGATCAGTTGGGTGC
ACGAGTGGGTTACATCGAACTGGATCTCAACAGCGGTAAGATCCTTGAGAGTTTTCGCCCCGAAGAACGT
TTTCCAATGATGAGCACTTTTAAAGTTCTGCTATGTGGCGCGGTATTATCCCGTATTGACGCCGGGCAAG
AGCAACTCGGTCGCCGCATACACTATTCTCAGAATGACTTGGTTGAGTACTCACCAGTCACAGAAAAGCA
TCTTACGGATGGCATGACAGTAAGAGAATTATGCAGTGCTGCCATAACCATGAGTGATAACACTGCGGCC
AACTTACTTCTGACAACGATCGGAGGACCGAAGGAGCTAACCGCTTTTTTGCACAACATGGGGGATCATG
TAACTCGCCTTGATCGTTGGGAACCGGAGCTGAATGAAGCCATACCAAACGACGAGCGTGACACCACGAT
GCCTGTAGCAATGGCAACAACGTTGCGCAAACTATTAACTGGCGAACTACTTACTCTAGCTTCCCGGCAA
CAATTAATAGACTGGATGGAGGCGGATAAAGTTGCAG
